>Addgene plasmid #223215 | pHR- GAL4-UAS-BAMH1-IRES-mCherry-PGK-BFP | addgene full sequence | sequence record 451597 | Addgene NGS Result
AATTCTAGATGCTGCTAGAGATTTTCCACACTGACTAAAAGGGTCTGAGGGATCTCTAGTTACCAGAGTC
ACACAACAGACGGGCACACACTACTTGAAGCACTCAAGGCAAGCTTTATTGAGGCTTAAGCAGTGGGTTC
CCTAGTTAGCCAGAGAGCTCCCAGGCTCAGATCTGGTCTAACCAGAGAGACCCAGTACAAGCAAAAAGCA
GATCTTGTCTTCGTTGGGAGTGAATTAGCCCTTCCAGTCCCCCCTTTTCTTTTAAAAAGTGGCTAAGATC
TACAGCTGCCTTGTAAGTCATTGGTCTTAAAGGTACCGAGCTCGAATTAATTCCCTCGAGGTCGACGGTA
TCGATGCGGGGAGGCGGCCCAAAGGGAGATCCGACTCGTCTGAGGGCGAAGGCGAAGACGCGGAAGAGGC
CGCAGAGCCGGCAGCAGGCCGCGGGAAGGAAGGTCCGCTGGATTGAGGGCCGAAGGGACGTAGCAGAAGG
ACGTCCCGCGCAGAATCCAGGTGGCAACACAGGCGAGCAGCCAAGGAAAGGACGATGATTTCCCCGACAA
CACCACGGAATTGTCAGTGCCCAACAGCCGAGCCCCTGTCCAGCAGCGGGCAAGGCAGGCGGCGATGAGT
TCCGCCGTGGCAATAGGGAGGGGGAAAGCGAAAGTCCCGGAAAGGAGCTGACAGGTGGTGGCAATGCCCC
AACCAGTGGGGGTTGCGTCAGCAAACACAGTGCACACCACGCCACGTTGCCTGACAACGGGCCACAACTC
CTCATAAAGAGACAGCAACCAGGATTTATACAAGGAGGAGAAAATGAAAGCCATACGGGAAGCAATAGCA
TGATACAAAGGCATTAAAGCAGCGTATCCACATAGCGTAAAAGGAGCAACATAGTTAAGAATACCAGTCA
ATCTTTCACAAATTTTGTAATCCAGAGGTTGATTATCGATAAGCTTGATATCAAGCTTGCATGCCTGCAT
TAATTAAGCTTGTGCCCCAGTTTGCTAGGGAGGTCGCAGTATCTGGCCACTGCCACCTCGTGCTGCTCGA
CGTAGGTCTCGTTGTTGGCCTCCTTGATTCTTTCCAGTCTGTAGTCCACATAGTAGACGCCAGGCATCTT
GAGGTTCTTAGCGGGTTTCTTGGATCTATATGTGGTCTTGATGTTTGCGATCAGATGGCTCCCGCCCACG
AGCTTCAGGGCCATGTCGTTTCTGCCTTCCAGGCCGCCGTCAGCGGGGTACAGCGTCTCGGTGAAGGCCT
CCCAGCCGAGTGTTTTCTTCTGCATCACAGGGCCGTTGGATGTGAAGTTCACCCCTCTGATCTTGACGTT
GTAGATGAGGCAGCCGTCCTGGAGGCTGGTGTCCTGGGTAGCGGTCAGCACGCCCCCGTCTTCGTATGTG
GTGACTCTCTCCCATGTGAAGCCCTCAGGGAAGGACTGCTTGAAGAAGTCGGGGATGCCCTGGGTGTGGT
TGATGAAGGTCTTGCTGCCGTAGAGGAAGCTAGTAGCCAGGATGTCGAAGGCGAAGGGGAGAGGGCCGCC
CTCGACCACCTTGATTCTCATGGTCTGGGTGCCCTCGTAGGGCTTGCCTTCGCCCTCGGATGTGCACTTG
AAGTGATGGTTGTCCACGGTGCCCTCCATGTACAGCTTCATGTGCATGTTCTCCTTAATCAGCTCGCTCA
TGGTAAGCTTGGGCTGCAGGTCGAAAGGCCCGGAGATGAGGAAGAGGAGAACAGCGCGGCAGACGTGCGC
TTTTGAAGCGTGCAGAATGCCGGGCCTCCGGAGGACCTTCGGGCGCCCGCCCCGCCCCTGAGCCCGCCCC
CGGACCCACCCCTTCCCAGCCTCTGAGCCCAGAAAGCGAAGGAGCAAAGCTGCTATTGGCCGCTGCCCCA
AAGGCCTACCCGCTTCCATTGCTCAGCGGTGCTGTCCATCTGCACGAGACTAGTGAGACGTGCTACTTCC
ATTTGTCACGTCCTGCACGACGCGAGCTGCGGGGCGGGGGGGAACTTCCTGACTAGGGGAGGAGTAGAAG
GTGGCGCGAAGGGGCCACCAAAGAACGGAGCCGGTTGGCGCCTACCGGTGGATGTGGAATGTGTGCGAGG
CCAGAGGCCACTTGTGTAGCGCCAAGTGCCCAGCGGGGCTGCTAAAGCGCATGCTCCAGACTGCCTTGGG
AAAAGCGCCTCCCCTACCCGGTAGAATTCGTTAACCTCGTGCAGGTCGACTCTAGAGTCGCGGCCTCAGT
CAGTCACGCATGTTGCAGGTGGGAGTTGCGGCCCTACTTGTACAGCTCGTCCATGCCGCCGGTGGAGTGG
CGGCCCTCGGCGCGTTCGTACTGTTCCACGATGGTGTAGTCCTCGTTGTGGGAGGTGATGTCCAACTTGA
TGTTGACGTTGTAGGCGCCGGGCAGCTGCACGGGCTTCTTGGCCTTGTAGGTGGTCTTGACCTCAGCGTC
GTAGTGGCCGCCGTCCTTCAGCTTCAGCCTCTGCTTGATCTCGCCCTTCAGGGCGCCGTCCTCGGGGTAC
ATCCGCTCGGAGGAGGCCTCCCAGCCCATGGTCTTCTTCTGCATTACGGGGCCGTCGGAGGGGAAGTTGG
TGCCGCGCAGCTTCACCTTGTAGATGAACTCGCCGTCCTGCAGGGAGGAGTCCTGGGTCACGGTCACCAC
GCCGCCGTCCTCGAAGTTCATCACGCGCTCCCACTTGAAGCCCTCGGGGAAGGACAGCTTCAAGTAGTCG
GGGATGTCGGCGGGGTGCTTCACGTAGGCCTTGGAGCCGTACATGAACTGAGGGGACAGGATGTCCCAGG
CGAAGGGCAGGGGGCCACCCTTGGTCACCTTCAGCTTGGCGGTCTGGGTGCCCTCGTAGGGGCGGCCCTC
GCCCTCGCCCTCGATCTCGAACTCGTGGCCGTTCACGGAGCCCTCCATGTGCACCTTGAAGCGCATGAAC
TCCTTGATGATGGCCATGTTATCCTCCTCGCCCTTGCTCACCATGGACCCGCCAGCGCTCATTTATCATC
GTGTTTTTCAAAGGAAAACCACGTCCCCGTGGTTCGGGGGGCCTAGACGTTTTTTTAACCTCGACTAAAC
ACATGTAAAGCATGTGCACCGAGGCCCCAGATCAGATCCCATACAATGGGGTACCTTCTGGGCATCCTTC
AGCCCCTTGTTGAATACGCTTGAGGAGAGCCATTTGACTCTTTCCACAACTATCCAACTCACAACGTGGC
ACTGGGGTTGTGCCGCCTTTGCAGGTGTATCTTATACACGTGGCTTTTGGCCGCAGAGGCACCTGTCGCC
AGGTGGGGGGTTCCGCTGCCTGCAAAGGGTCGCTACAGACGTTGTTTGTCTTCAAGAAGCTTCCAGAGGA
ACTGCTTCCTTCACGACATTCAACAGACCTTGCATTCCTTTGGCGAGAGGGGAAAGACCCCTAGGAATGC
TCGTCAAGAAGACAGGGCCAGGTTTCCGGGCCCTCACATTGCCAAAAGACGGCAATATGGTGGAAAATAA
CATATAGACAAACGCACACCGGCCTTATTCCAAGCGGCTTCGGCCAGTAACGTTAGGGGGGGGGGAGGGA
GAGGGGGGCCGCAAGTCAAGGATCCAACGAATGTCGAGAGGCTGGATCGGTCCCGGTGTCTTCTATGGAG
GTCAAAACAGCGTGGATGGCGTCTCCAGGCGATCTGACGGTTCACTAAACGAGCTCTGCTTATATAGGCC
TCCCACCGTACACGCCTAACTAGTCGTTCGGAGGACAGTGCTCCGACGTTCGGAGGACATGCTCCGTTCG
GAGGACAGTGCTCCGACGTTCGGAGGACAGTGCTCCGACGTTCGGAGGACAGTGCTCCGACGTTCGGAGG
ACAGTGCTCCGAATTCGATATCAAGCTTATCGATCCAAACTGGATCTCTGCTGTCCCTGTAATAAACCCG
AAAATTTTGAATTTTTGTAATTTGTTTTTGTAATTCTTTAGTTTGTATGTCTGTTGCTATTATGTCTACT
ATTCTTTCCCCTGCACTGTACCCCCCAATCCCCCCTTTTCTTTTAAAATTGTGGATGAATACTGCCATTT
GGCGATACCGTCGAGATCCGTTCACTAATCGAATGGATCTGTCTCTGTCTCTCTCTCCACCTTCTTCTTC
TATTCCTTCGGGCCTGTCGGGTCCCCTCGGGGTTGGGAGGTGGGTCTGAAACGATAATGGTGAATATCCC
TGCCTAACTCTATTCACTATAGAAAGTACAGCAAAAACTATTCTTAAACCTACCAAGCCTCCTACTATCA
TTATGAATAATTTTATATACCACAGCCAATTTGTTATGTTAAACCAATTCCACAAACTTGCCCATTTATC
TAATTCCAATAATTCTTGTTCATTCTTTTCTTGCTGGTTTTGCGATTCTTCAATTAAGGAGTGTATTAAG
CTTGTGTAATTGTTAATTTCTCTGTCCCACTCCATCCAGGTCGTGTGATTCCAAATCTGTTCCAGAGATT
TATTACTCCAACTAGCATTCCAAGGCACAGCAGTGGTGCAAATGAGTTTTCCAGAGCAACCCCAAATCCC
CAGGAGCTGTTGATCCTTTAGGTATCTTTCCACAGCCAGGATTCTTGCCTGGAGCTGCTTGATGCCCCAG
ACTGTGAGTTGCAACAGATGCTGTTGCGCCTCAATAGCCCTCAGCAAATTGTTCTGCTGCTGCACTATAC
CAGACAATAATTGTCTGGCCTGTACCGTCAGCGTCATTGACGCTGCGCCCATAGTGCTTCCTGCTGCTCC
CAAGAACCCAAGGAACAAAGCTCCTATTCCCACTGCTCTTTTTTCTCTCTGCACCACTCTTCTCTTTGCC
TTGGTGGGTGCTACTCCTAATGGTTCAATTTTTACTACTTTATATTTATATAATTCACTTCTCCAATTGT
CCCTCATATCTCCTCCTCCAGGTCTGAAGATCAGCGGCCGGCCGCTTGCTGTGCGGTGGTCTTACTTTTG
TTTTGCTCTTCCTCTATCTTGTCTAAAGCTTCCTTGGTGTCTTTTATCTCTATCCTTTGATGCACACAAT
AGAGGGTTGCTACTGTATTATATAATGATCTAAGTTCTTCTGATCCTGTCTGAAGGGATGGTTGTAGCTG
TCCCAGTATTTGTCTACAGCCTTCTGATGTTTCTAACAGGCCAGGATTAACTGCGAATCGTTCTAGCTCC
CTGCTTGCCCATACTATATGTTTTAATTTATATTTTTTCTTTCCCCCTGGCCTTAACCGAATTTTTTCCC
ATCGCGATCTAATTCTCCCCCGCTTAATACTGACGCTCTCGCACCCATCTCTCTCCTTCTAGCCTCCGCT
AGTCAAAATTTTTGGCGTACTCACCAGTCGCCGCCCCTCGCCTCTTGCCGTGCGCGCTTCAGCAAGCCGA
GTCCTGCGTCGAGAGAGCTCCTCTGGTTTCCCTTTCGCTTTCAAGTCCCTGTTCGGGCGCCACTGCTAGA
GATTTTCCACACTGACTAAAAGGGTCTGAGGGATCTCTAGTTACCAGAGTCACACAACAGACGGGCACAC
ACTACTTGAAGCACTCAAGGCAAGCTTTATTGAGGCTTAAGCAGTGGGTTCCCTAGTTAGCCAGAGAGCT
CCCAGGCTCAGATCTGGTCTAACCAGAGAGACCCAGTACAGGCAAAAAGCAGCTGCTTATATGCAGGATC
TGAGGGCTCGCCACTCCCCAGTCCCGCCCAGGCCACGCCTCCCTGGAAAGTCCCCAGCGGAAAGTCCCTT
GTAGCAAGCTCGATATCAGCAGTTCTTGAAGTACTCCGGATGCAGCTCTCGGGCCACGTGATGAAATGCT
AGGCGGCTGTCAAACCTCCACTCTAACACTTCTCTCTACGGGTCATCCATCCCATGCAGGCTCACAGGGT
GTAACAAGCTGGTGTTCTCTCCTTTATTGGCCTCTTCTACCTTATCTGGCTCAACTGGTACTAGCTTGTA
GCACCATCCAAAGGTCAGTGGATATCTGACCCCTGGCCCTGGTGTGTAGTTCTGCTAATCAGGGAAGTAG
CCTTGTGTGTGGTAGATCCACAGATCAAGGATATCTTGTCTTCTTTGGGAGTGAATTAGCCCTTCCAACT
ACTAAGTTTGTAGTACATATTTAACAAATACAATTTCTTTAAAATGAAAATAATTCAGAGGAATCACAGG
TTTAGAGTAAATGAAACCACAGGTAATTGGCAGTGGTAATAGGGTATGGGGTGGGAAGTTTGGGATGATT
TTGGTTAGCTTGAGTTATCCAGTTGATCCAGACATGATAAGATACATTGATGAGTTTGGACAAACCACAA
CTAGAATGCAGTGAAAAAAATGCTTTATTTGTGAAATTTGTGATGCTATTGCTTTATTTGTAACCATTAT
AAGCTGCAATAAACAAGTTAACAACAACAATTGCATTCATTTTATGTTTCAGGTTCAGGGGGAGGTGTGG
GAGGTTTTTTAAAGCAAGTAAAACCTCTACAAATGTGGTATGGCTGATTATGATCTCTAGTCAAGGCACT
ATACATCAAATATTCCTTATTAACCCCTTTACAAATTAAAAAGCTAAAGGTACACAATTTTTGAGCATAG
TTATTAATAGCAGACACTCTATGCCTGTGTGGAGTAAGAAAAAACAGTATGTTATGATTATAACTGTTAT
GCCTACTTATAAAGGTTACAGAATATTTTTCCATAATTTTCTTGTATAGCAGTGCAGCTTTTTCCTTTGT
GGTGTAAATAGCAAAGCAAGCAAGAGTTCTATTACTAAACACAGCATGACTCAAAAAACTTAGCAATTCT
GAAGGAAAGTCCTTGGGGTCTTCTACCTTTCTCTTCTTTTTTGGAGGAGTAGAATGTTGAGAGTCAGCAG
TAGCCTCATCATCACTAGATGGCATTTCTTCTGAGCAAAACAGGTTTTCCTCATTAAAGGCATTCCACCA
CTGCTCCCATTCATCAGTTCCATAGGTTGGAATCTAAAATACACAAACAATTAGAATCAGTAGTTTAACA
CATTATACACTTAAAAATTTTATATTTACCTTAGAGCTTTAAATCTCTGTAGGTAGTTTGTCCAATTATG
TCACACCACAGAAGTAAGGTTCCTTCACAAAGATCCGGGGCCCACTCATAAATCCAGTTGCCGCCACGGT
AGCCAATCACCGTATCGTATAAATCATCGTCGGTACGTTCGGCATCGCTCATCACAATACGTGCCTGGAC
GTCGAGGATTTCGCGTGGGTCAATGCCGCGCCAGATCCACATCAGACGGTTAATCATGCGATACCAGTGA
GGGATGGTTTTACCATCAAGGGCCGACTGCACAGGCGGTTGTGCGCCGTGATTAAAGCGGCGGACTAGCG
TCGAGGTTTCAGGATGTTTAAAGCGGGGTTTGAACAGGGTTTCGCTCAGGTTTGCCTGTGTCATGGATGC
AGCCTCCAGAATACTTACTGGAAACTATTGTAACCCGCCTGAAGTTAAAAAGAACAACGCCCGGCAGTGC
CAGGCGTTGAAAAGATTAGCGACCGGAGATTGGCGGGACGAATACGACGCCCATATCCCACGGCTGTTCA
ATCCAGGTATCTTGCGGGATATCAACAACATAGTCATCAACCAGCGGACGACCAGCCGGTTTTGCGAAGA
TGGTGACAAAGTGCGCTTTTGGATACATTTCACGAATCGCAACCGCAGTACCACCGGTATCCACCAGGTC
ATCAATAACGATGAAGCCTTCGCCATCGCCTTCTGCGCGTTTCAGCACTTTAAGCTCGCGCTGGTTGTCG
TGATCGTAGCTGGAAATACAAACGGTATCGACATGACGAATACCCAGTTCACGCGCCAGTAACGCACCCG
GTACAGACCGCCACGGCTTACGGCAATAATGCCTTTCCATTGTTCAGAAGGCATCAGTCGGCTTGCGAGT
TTACGTGCATGGATCTGCAACATGTCCCAGGTGACGATGTATTTTTCGCTCATGTGAAGTGTCCCAGCCT
GTTTATCTACGGCTTAAAAAGTGTTCGAGGGGAAAATAGGTTGCGCGAGATTATAGAGATCTGGCGCACT
AAAAACCAGTATTTCACATGAGTCCGCGTCTTTTTACGCACTGCCTCTCCCTGACGCGGGATAAAGTGGT
ATTCTCAAACATATCTCGCAAGCCTGTCTTGTGTCCAAGCTTTTTGCAAAAGCCTAGGCCTCCAAAAAAG
CCTCCTCACTACTTCTGGAATAGCTCAGAGGCCGAGGCGGCCTCGGCCTCTGCATAAATAAAAAAAATTA
GTCAGCCATGGGGCGGAGAATGGGCGGAACTGGGCGGAGTTAGGGGCGGGATGGGCGGAGTTAGGGGCGG
GACTATGGTTGCTGACTAATTGAGATGCATGCTTTGCATACTTCTGCCTGCTGGGGAGCCTGGGGACTTT
CCACACCTGGTTGCTGACTAATTGAGATGCATGCTTTGCATACTTCTGCCTGCTGGGGAGCCTGGGGACT
TTCCACACCCTAACTGACACACATTCCACAGCTGCATTAATGAATCGGCCAACGCGCGGGGAGAGGCGGT
TTGCGTATTGGGCGCTCTTCCGCTTCCTCGCTCACTGACTCGCTGCGCTCGGTCGTTCGGCTGCGGCGAG
CGGTATCAGCTCACTCAAAGGCGGTAATACGGTTATCCACAGAATCAGGGGATAACGCAGGAAAGAACAT
GTGAGCAAAAGGCCAGCAAAAGGCCAGGAACCGTAAAAAGGCCGCGTTGCTGGCGTTTTTCCATAGGCTC
CGCCCCCCTGACGAGCATCACAAAAATCGACGCTCAAGTCAGAGGTGGCGAAACCCGACAGGACTATAAA
GATACCAGGCGTTTCCCCCTGGAAGCTCCCTCGTGCGCTCTCCTGTTCCGACCCTGCCGCTTACCGGATA
CCTGTCCGCCTTTCTCCCTTCGGGAAGCGTGGCGCTTTCTCATAGCTCACGCTGTAGGTATCTCAGTTCG
GTGTAGGTCGTTCGCTCCAAGCTGGGCTGTGTGCACGAACCCCCCGTTCAGCCCGACCGCTGCGCCTTAT
CCGGTAACTATCGTCTTGAGTCCAACCCGGTAAGACACGACTTATCGCCACTGGCAGCAGCCACTGGTAA
CAGGATTAGCAGAGCGAGGTATGTAGGCGGTGCTACAGAGTTCTTGAAGTGGTGGCCTAACTACGGCTAC
ACTAGAAGAACAGTATTTGGTATCTGCGCTCTGCTGAAGCCAGTTACCTTCGGAAAAAGAGTTGGTAGCT
CTTGATCCGGCAAACAAACCACCGCTGGTAGCGGTGGTTTTTTTGTTTGCAAGCAGCAGATTACGCGCAG
AAAAAAAGGATCTCAAGAAGATCCTTTGATCTTTTCTACGGGGTCTGACGCTCAGTGGAACGAAAACTCA
CGTTAAGGGATTTTGGTCATGAGATTATCAAAAAGGATCTTCACCTAGATCCTTTTAAATTAAAAATGAA
GTTTTAAATCAATCTAAAGTATATATGAGTAAACTTGGTCTGACAGTTACCAATGCTTAATCAGTGAGGC
ACCTATCTCAGCGATCTGTCTATTTCGTTCATCCATAGTTGCCTGACTCCCCGTCGTGTAGATAACTACG
ATACGGGAGGGCTTACCATCTGGCCCCAGTGCTGCAATGATACCGCGAGACCCACGCTCACCGGCTCCAG
ATTTATCAGCAATAAACCAGCCAGCCGGAAGGGCCGAGCGCAGAAGTGGTCCTGCAACTTTATCCGCCTC
CATCCAGTCTATTAATTGTTGCCGGGAAGCTAGAGTAAGTAGTTCGCCAGTTAATAGTTTGCGCAACGTT
GTTGCCATTGCTACAGGCATCGTGGTGTCACGCTCGTCGTTTGGTATGGCTTCATTCAGCTCCGGTTCCC
AACGATCAAGGCGAGTTACATGATCCCCCATGTTGTGCAAAAAAGCGGTTAGCTCCTTCGGTCCTCCGAT
CGTTGTCAGAAGTAAGTTGGCCGCAGTGTTATCACTCATGGTTATGGCAGCACTGCATAATTCTCTTACT
GTCATGCCATCCGTAAGATGCTTTTCTGTGACTGGTGAGTACTCAACCAAGTCATTCTGAGAATAGTGTA
TGCGGCGACCGAGTTGCTCTTGCCCGGCGTCAATACGGGATAATACCGCGCCACATAGCAGAACTTTAAA
AGTGCTCATCATTGGAAAACGTTCTTCGGGGCGAAAACTCTCAAGGATCTTACCGCTGTTGAGATCCAGT
TCGATGTAACCCACTCGTGCACCCAACTGATCTTCAGCATCTTTTACTTTCACCAGCGTTTCTGGGTGAG
CAAAAACAGGAAGGCAAAATGCCGCAAAAAAGGGAATAAGGGCGACACGGAAATGTTGAATACTCATACT
CTTCCTTTTTCAATATTATTGAAGCATTTATCAGGGTTATTGTCTCATGAGCGGATACATATTTGAATGT
ATTTAGAAAAATAAACAAATAGGGGTTCCGCGCACATTTCCCCGAAAAGTGCCACCTGACGTCTAAGAAA
CCATTATTATCATGACATTAACCTATAAAAATAGGCGTATCACGAGGCCCTTTCGTCTCGCGCGTTTCGG
TGATGACGGTGAAAACCTCTGACACATGCAGCTCCCGGAGACGGTCACAGCTTGTCTGTAAGCGGATGCC
GGGAGCAGACAAGCCCGTCAGGGCGCGTCAGCGGGTGTTGGCGGGTGTCGGGGCTGGCTTAACTATGCGG
CATCAGAGCAGATTGTACTGAGAGTGCACCATTCGACGCTCTCCCTTATGCGACTCCTGCATTAGGAAGC
AGCCCAGTAGTAGGTTGAGGCCGTTGAGCACCGCCGCCGCAAGGAATGGTGCATGCAAGGAGATGGCGCC
CAACAGTCCCCCGGCCACGGGGCCTGCCACCATACCCACGCCGAAACAAGCGCTCATGAGCCCGAAGTGG
CGAGCCCGATCTTCCCCATCGGTGATGTCGGCGATATAGGCGCCAGCAACCGCACCTGTGGCGCCGGTGA
TGCCGGCCACGATGCGTCCGGCGTAGAGGATCTGGCTAGCGATGACCCTGCTGATTGGTTCGCTGACCAT
TTCCGGGTGCGGGACGGCGTTACCAGAAACTCAGAAGGTTCGTCCAACCAAACCGACTCTGACGGCAGTT
TACGAGAGAGATGATAGGGTCTGCTTCAGTAAGCCAGATGCTACACAATTAGGCTTGTACATATTGTCGT
TAGAACGCGGCTACAATTAATACATAACCTTATGTATCATACACATACGATTTAGGTGACACTATAGAAT
ACACGGAATT
Features (pLannotate 1.2.2; 36 found; start..end, strand, type, name):
     13..246     -  LTR            3' LTR (ΔU3): self-inactivating 3' long terminal repeat (LTR) from HIV-1
    248..316     -  CDS            nef (fragment): NEF_HV1Z2 - Experimental evidence at protein level: Swiss-Prot protein existence level 1. Extracellular Nef protein targets CD4(+) T-lymphocytes for apoptosis by interacting with CXCR4 surface receptors. From Human immunodeficiency virus type 1 group M subtype D (isolate Z2/CDC-Z34) (HIV-1).
    333..355     -  misc_feature   MCS (fragment): pBluescript multiple cloning site
    356..944     -  misc_feature   WPRE: woodchuck hepatitis virus posttranscriptional regulatory element
    944..962     -  misc_feature   MCS (fragment): pBluescript multiple cloning site
    980..1681    -  CDS            TagBFP: monomeric blue fluorescent protein mammalian codon-optimized
   1702..2189    -  promoter       PGK promoter: mouse phosphoglycerate kinase 1 promoter
   2210..2227    -  misc_feature   MCS (fragment): pUC18/19 multiple cloning site
   2274..2984    -  CDS            mCherry: monomeric derivative of DsRed fluorescent protein (Shaner et al., 2004) mammalian codon-optimized
   3003..3465    -  misc_feature   IRES: internal ribosome entry site (IRES) of the encephalomyocarditis virus (EMCV)
   3692..3728    -  promoter       minimal CMV promoter (fragment): human cytomegalovirus (CMV) immediate early promoter
   3861..3884    +  misc_feature   MCS (fragment): pBluescript multiple cloning site
   3921..4038    -  misc_feature   cPPT/CTS: central polypurine tract and central termination sequence of HIV-1
   4075..4175    -  CDS            Rev (fragment): human immunodeficiency virus 1 (HIV-1) Rev protein; rev; enhances nuclear export of unspliced and incompletely spliced viral mRNAs
   4552..4785    -  misc_feature   RRE: The Rev response element (RRE) of HIV-1 allows for Rev-dependent mRNA export from the nucleus to the cytoplasm.
   4960..5298    -  CDS            HIV-1 gag (fragment): gag protein from human immunodeficiency virus 1; gag
   5282..5407    -  misc_feature   HIV-1 Ψ: packaging signal of human immunodeficiency virus type 1
   5454..5711    -  LTR            5' LTR (truncated): truncated 5' long terminal repeat (LTR) from HIV-1
   5759..6088    -  CDS            nef (fragment): NEF_HV1BR - Experimental evidence at protein level: Swiss-Prot protein existence level 1. Extracellular Nef protein targets CD4(+) T-lymphocytes for apoptosis by interacting with CXCR4 surface receptors (PubMed:14990729). From Human immunodeficiency virus type 1 group M subtype B (isolate BRU/LAI) (HIV-1).
   6255..6389    -  polyA_signal   SV40 poly(A) signal: SV40 polyadenylation signal
   6412..6495    -  CDS            large T antigen (fragment): large T antigen from SV40 (simian virus 40)
   6814..6834    -  CDS            SV40 NLS: nuclear localization signal of SV40 (simian virus 40) large T antigen
   6964..7029    -  intron         small t intron: SV40 (simian virus 40) small t antigen intron
   7031..7105    -  CDS            small t antigen (fragment): SV40 (simian virus 40) small t antigen
   7109..7414    -  CDS            frsA (fragment): FRSA_ECOLI - Also known as yafA. Experimental evidence at protein level: Swiss-Prot protein existence level 1. Catalyzes the hydrolysis of esters (PubMed:15808744). Displays esterase activity toward pNP-butyrate (PubMed:15808744). May stimulate mixed-acid fermentation by acting as a fermentation/respiration switch that down-regulates respiration and up- regulates fermentation rates (PubMed:15169777). From Escherichia coli (strain K12).
   7509..7844    -  CDS            gpt (fragment): XGPT_ECOLI - Also known as gpp, gxu. Experimental evidence at protein level: Swiss-Prot protein existence level 1. Purine salvage pathway enzyme that catalyzes the transfer of the ribosyl-5-phosphate group from 5-phospho-alpha-D-ribose 1- diphosphate (PRPP) to the N9 position of the 6-oxopurines guanine and xanthine to form the corresponding ribonucleotides GMP (guanosine 5'- monophosphate) and XMP (xanthosine 5'-monophosphate), with the release of PPi. To a lesser extent, also acts on hypoxanthine (PubMed:9100006, PubMed:3886014). Does not ribophosphorylate adenine (PubMed:3886014). From Esch
   7844..7963    -  CDS            gpt (fragment): XGPT_ECOLI - Also known as gpp, gxu. Experimental evidence at protein level: Swiss-Prot protein existence level 1. Purine salvage pathway enzyme that catalyzes the transfer of the ribosyl-5-phosphate group from 5-phospho-alpha-D-ribose 1- diphosphate (PRPP) to the N9 position of the 6-oxopurines guanine and xanthine to form the corresponding ribonucleotides GMP (guanosine 5'- monophosphate) and XMP (xanthosine 5'-monophosphate), with the release of PPi. To a lesser extent, also acts on hypoxanthine (PubMed:9100006, PubMed:3886014). Does not ribophosphorylate adenine (PubMed:3886014). From Esch
   8163..8492    -  promoter       SV40 promoter: SV40 enhancer and early promoter
   8499..8555    -  CDS            lacI (fragment): lac repressor; lacI; The lac repressor binds to the lac operator to inhibit transcription in E. coli. This inhibition can be relieved by adding lactose or isopropyl-β-D-thiogalactopyranoside (IPTG).
   8738..9326    -  rep_origin     ori: high-copy-number ColE1/pMB1/pBR322/pUC origin of replication
   9497..10357   -  CDS            AmpR: β-lactamase; bla; confers resistance to ampicillin, carbenicillin, and related antibiotics
  10358..10462   -  promoter       AmpR promoter: bla
  10557..10592   +  CDS            rop (fragment): Rop protein, which maintains plasmids at low copy number; rop
  10694..10742   +  misc_feature   bom (fragment): basis of mobility region from pBR322
  10743..11022   -  CDS            TcR (fragment): tetracycline efflux protein; tet; confers resistance to tetracycline
  11250..11268   +  promoter       SP6 promoter: promoter for bacteriophage SP6 RNA polymerase
