[The description below was written by a language model from this plasmid's Addgene catalogue record and pLannotate feature annotations shown in this document.]
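Description:
pHR- GAL4-UAS-BAMH1-IRES-mCherry-PGK-BFP is an HIV-1-based, self-inactivating lentiviral transfer vector built on the pHR backbone and intended for mammalian expression. It is propagated in E. coli through a high-copy ColE1/pUC-type origin and selected with ampicillin via the β-lactamase gene. The viral portion carries a truncated 5' LTR, the Ψ packaging signal with a partial gag sequence, the Rev response element, the cPPT/CTS, a WPRE to boost transcript stability and expression, and a ΔU3 3' LTR that silences LTR-driven transcription after integration. The backbone outside the LTRs also contains legacy elements, including an SV40 promoter with fragmented gpt sequence, SV40 small t intron and poly(A) signal, and remnants of pBR322 genes. These appear as fragments only and are not described as functional in the record.

The payload is a two-part reporter. An inducible unit, named as GAL4-UAS, sits upstream of a minimal CMV promoter, followed by a BamHI cloning site, an EMCV IRES and mCherry. The UAS repeats themselves are not called in the annotated feature table, which detects only the minimal CMV fragment. A gene of interest inserted at the BamHI site would be co-transcribed with mCherry, which is translated from the IRES and so reports activation of the response element. Downstream, a mouse PGK promoter constitutively drives TagBFP, marking transduced cells regardless of induction. The construct is designed as the response element for synNotch receptors carrying a Gal4 DNA-binding domain fused to VP64: ligand engagement releases that transcription factor, which activates the UAS promoter. In its empty form it serves as an mCherry-only reporter and as a cloning scaffold for custom synNotch-induced payloads.
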