Addgene plasmid #223215: pHR- GAL4-UAS-BAMH1-IRES-mCherry-PGK-BFP
Purpose: Lentiviral vector - mCherry reporter with a BAMH1 site for Gal4DBDVP64 synNotch receptors with a constitutive BFP
Depositing lab: Wendell Lim. Depositing organization: University of California, San Francisco (UCSF). Publication: Engineering synthetic suppressor T cells that execute locally targeted immunoprotective programs. Reddy NR, Maachi H, Xiao Y, Simic MS, Yu W, Tonai Y, Cabanillas DA, Serrano-Wu E, Pauerstein PT, Tamaki W, Allen GM, Parent AV, Hebrok M, Lim WA. Science. 2024 Dec 6;386(6726):eadl4793. doi: 10.1126/science.adl4793. Epub 2024 Dec 6. PubMed 39636990.
Backbone
  Vector backbone: pHR
  Backbone manufacturer: Ron Vale (Addgene # 60906)
  Vector type: Mammalian Expression, Lentiviral
Growth in bacteria
  Bacterial resistance: Ampicillin, 100 μg/mL
  Growth temperature: 37°C
  Growth strain: NEB Stable
  Copy number: High Copy
Gene/Insert
  Gene/Insert name: mCherry BFP
  Species: Synthetic
Terms and licenses: Academic/Nonprofit Terms; Industry Terms: Not Available to Industry
How to cite: pHR- GAL4-UAS-BAMH1-IRES-mCherry-PGK-BFP was a gift from Wendell Lim (Addgene plasmid # 223215 ; http://n2t.net/addgene:223215 ; RRID:Addgene_223215)
